>Addgene plasmid #62107 | pMuLE ENTR 7SK L5-L4 | depositor full sequence | sequence record 101396 | Full Sequence
CTTTTTTGAATTCGCACCCAACTTTTCTATACAAAGTTGGCATTATAAGAAAGCATTGCTTATCAATTTG
TTGCAACGAACAGGTCACTATCAGTCAAAATAAAATCATTATTTGCCATCCAGCTGCAGGGCGGCCGCGA
TATCCCCTATAGTGAGTCGTATTACATGGTCATAGCTGTTTCCTGGCAGCTCTGGCCCGTGTCTCAAAAT
CTCTGATGTTACATTGCACAAGATAAAAATATATCATCATGAACAATAAAACTGTCTGCTTACATAAACA
GTAATACAAGGGGTGTTATGAGCCATATTCAACGGGAAACGTCGAGGCCGCGATTAAATTCCAACATGGA
TGCTGATTTATATGGGTATAAATGGGCTCGCGATAATGTCGGGCAATCAGGTGCGACAATCTATCGCTTG
TATGGGAAGCCCGATGCGCCAGAGTTGTTTCTGAAACATGGCAAAGGTAGCGTTGCCAATGATGTTACAG
ATGAGATGGTCAGACTAAACTGGCTGACGGAATTTATGCCTCTTCCGACCATCAAGCATTTTATCCGTAC
TCCTGATGATGCATGGTTACTCACCACTGCGATCCCCGGAAAAACAGCATTCCAGGTATTAGAAGAATAT
CCTGATTCAGGTGAAAATATTGTTGATGCGCTGGCAGTGTTCCTGCGCCGGTTGCATTCGATTCCTGTTT
GTAATTGTCCTTTTAACAGCGATCGCGTATTTCGTCTCGCTCAGGCGCAATCACGAATGAATAACGGTTT
GGTTGATGCGAGTGATTTTGATGACGAGCGTAATGGCTGGCCTGTTGAACAAGTCTGGAAAGAAATGCAT
AAACTTTTGCCATTCTCACCGGATTCAGTCGTCACTCATGGTGATTTCTCACTTGATAACCTTATTTTTG
ACGAGGGGAAATTAATAGGTTGTATTGATGTTGGACGAGTCGGAATCGCAGACCGATACCAGGATCTTGC
CATCCTATGGAACTGCCTCGGTGAGTTTTCTCCTTCATTACAGAAACGGCTTTTTCAAAAATATGGTATT
GATAATCCTGATATGAATAAATTGCAGTTTCATTTGATGCTCGATGAGTTTTTCTAATCAGAATTGGTTA
ATTGGTTGTAACACTGGCAGAGCATTACGCTGACTTGACGGGACGGCGCAAGCTCATGACCAAAATCCCT
TAACGTGAGTTACGCGTCGTTCCACTGAGCGTCAGACCCCGTAGAAAAGATCAAAGGATCTTCTTGAGAT
CCTTTTTTTCTGCGCGTAATCTGCTGCTTGCAAACAAAAAAACCACCGCTACCAGCGGTGGTTTGTTTGC
CGGATCAAGAGCTACCAACTCTTTTTCCGAAGGTAACTGGCTTCAGCAGAGCGCAGATACCAAATACTGT
TCTTCTAGTGTAGCCGTAGTTAGGCCACCACTTCAAGAACTCTGTAGCACCGCCTACATACCTCGCTCTG
CTAATCCTGTTACCAGTGGCTGCTGCCAGTGGCGATAAGTCGTGTCTTACCGGGTTGGACTCAAGACGAT
AGTTACCGGATAAGGCGCAGCGGTCGGGCTGAACGGGGGGTTCGTGCACACAGCCCAGCTTGGAGCGAAC
GACCTACACCGAACTGAGATACCTACAGCGTGAGCTATGAGAAAGCGCCACGCTTCCCGAAGGGAGAAAG
GCGGACAGGTATCCGGTAAGCGGCAGGGTCGGAACAGGAGAGCGCACGAGGGAGCTTCCAGGGGGAAACG
CCTGGTATCTTTATAGTCCTGTCGGGTTTCGCCACCTCTGACTTGAGCGTCGATTTTTGTGATGCTCGTC
AGGGGGGCGGAGCCTATGGAAAAACGCCAGCAACGCGGCCTTTTTACGGTTCCTGGCCTTTTGCTGGCCT
TTTGCTCACATGTTCTTTCCTGCGTTATCCCCTGATTCTGTGGATAACCGTATTACCGCCTTTGAGTGAG
CTGATACCGCTCGCCGCAGCCGAACGACCGAGCGCAGCGAGTCAGTGAGCGAGGAAGCGGAAGAGCGCCC
AATACGCAAACCGCCTCTCCCCGCGCGTTGGCCGATTCATTAATGCAGCTGGCACGACAGGTTTCCCGAC
TGGAAAGCGGGCAGTGAGCGCAACGCAATTAATACGCGTACCGCTAGCCAGGAAGAGTTTGTAGAAACGC
AAAAAGGCCATCCGTCAGGATGGCCTTCTGCTTAGTTTGATGCCTGGCAGTTTATGGCGGGCGTCCTGCC
CGCCACCCTCCGGGCCGTTGCTTCACAACGTTCAAATCCGCTCCCGGCGGATTTGTCCTACTCAGGAGAG
CGTTCACCGACAAACAACAGATAAAACGAAAGGCCCAGTCTTCCGACTGAGCCTTTCGTTTTATTTGATG
CCTGGCAGTTCCCTACTCTCGCGTTAACGCTAGCATGGATGTTTTCCCAGTCACGACGTTGTAAAACGAC
GGCCAGTCTTAAGCTCGGGCCCCAAATAATGATTTTATTTTGACTGATAGTGACCTGTTCGTTGCAACAA
ATTGATGAGCAATGCTTTTTTATAATGCCAACTTTGTATACAAAAGTTGCTATCGATCTAGTGCTGCAGT
ATTTAGCATGCCCCACCCATCTGCAAGGCATTCTGGATAGTGTCAAAACAGCCGGAAATCAAGTCCGTTT
ATCTCAAACTTTAGCATTTTGGGAATAAATGATATTTGCTATGCTGGTTAAATTAGATTTTAGTTAAATT
TCCTGCTGAAGCTCTAGTACGATAAGTAACTTGACCTAAGTGTAAAGTTGAGATTTCCTTCAGGTTTATA
TAGCTTGTGCGCCGCCTGGGTACCTCGGTCTTCACAGATCTAGAGCT
Features (pLannotate 1.2.2; 9 found; start..end, strand, type, name):
     19..114     -  protein_bind   attL4: mutant version of attL; recombination site for the Gateway® LR reaction LR Clonase™
    146..164     -  promoter       T7 promoter: promoter for bacteriophage T7 RNA polymerase
    298..1107    +  CDS            KanR: aminoglycoside phosphotransferase; aph(3')-Ia; confers resistance to kanamycin in bacteria or G418 (Geneticin®) in eukaryotes
   1254..1842    +  rep_origin     ori: high-copy-number ColE1/pMB1/pBR322/pUC origin of replication
   2025..2117    +  CDS            lacI (fragment): lac repressor; lacI; The lac repressor binds to the lac operator to inhibit transcription in E. coli. This inhibition can be relieved by adding lactose or isopropyl-β-D-thiogalactopyranoside (IPTG).
   2172..2199    -  terminator     rrnB T2 terminator: transcription terminator T2 from the E. coli rrnB gene
   2331..2374    +  terminator     rrnB T1 terminator: Escherichia coli rrnB; transcription terminator T1 from the E. coli rrnB gene
   2421..2457    -  CDS            lacZα (fragment): LacZα fragment of β-galactosidase; lacZ fragment
   2474..2569    +  protein_bind   attL5: mutant version of attL; recombination site for the Gateway® LR reaction LR Clonase™
