[The description below was written by a language model from this plasmid's Addgene catalogue record and pLannotate feature annotations shown in this document.]
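Description:
pMuLE ENTR 7SK L5-L4 is a small (about 2.8 kb) Gateway entry plasmid from the MuLE (Multiple Lentiviral Expression) toolkit, supplied as an empty backbone for building shRNA expression modules. It is propagated in E. coli as a high-copy plasmid using a ColE1/pUC-type origin and is selected with kanamycin through an aminoglycoside phosphotransferase (KanR) gene. The remaining annotated elements are typical remnants of a pENTR/pDONR-style backbone: rrnB T1 and T2 transcription terminators that insulate the cloning region from read-through, a T7 promoter next to one att site, and short lacI and lacZα fragments that are not expected to be functional. The catalogue entry does not name a parental backbone.

The functional region lies between the attL5 and attL4 recombination sites. According to the catalogue description it holds a 7SK RNA polymerase III promoter, which drives high-level transcription of short hairpin RNAs in mammalian cells. The automated feature table does not annotate this promoter, but the unannotated stretch between attL5 and attL4 across the plasmid's numbering origin is where it would be expected to sit. No hairpin or other insert is present; the user clones an shRNA sequence downstream of the promoter.

The mutant attL5 and attL4 sites define the position and orientation this module takes in a MultiSite Gateway LR reaction. There it is combined with other MuLE entry vectors carrying compatible att pairs and recombined into a lentiviral destination vector. This allows assembly of single lentiviruses that carry several knockdown or expression cassettes for combinatorial genetic manipulation of mammalian cells.
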