Addgene plasmid #62107: pMuLE ENTR 7SK L5-L4
Purpose: (Empty Backbone) MuLE (Multiple Lentiviral Expression) Entry vector containing a 7SK RNA polymerase III promoter for shRNA expression. Compatible with MultiSite Gateway cloning
Depositing lab: Ian Frew. Depositing organization: University of Zurich. Publication: A versatile modular vector system for rapid combinatorial mammalian genetics. Albers J, Danzer C, Rechsteiner M, Lehmann H, Brandt LP, Hejhal T, Catalano A, Busenhart P, Goncalves AF, Brandt S, Bode PK, Bode-Lesniewska B, Wild PJ, Frew IJ. J Clin Invest. 2015 Mar 9. pii: 79743. doi: 10.1172/JCI79743. PubMed 25751063.
Backbone
  Vector backbone: N/A
  Vector type: Mammalian Expression, RNAi ; MuLE Gateway Entry Vector
Growth in bacteria
  Bacterial resistance: Kanamycin, 50 μg/mL
  Growth temperature: 37°C
  Growth strain: DH5alpha
  Copy number: High Copy
Gene/Insert
  Gene/Insert name: None
Terms and licenses: Academic/Nonprofit Terms; Industry Terms: Not Available to Industry
How to cite: pMuLE ENTR 7SK L5-L4 was a gift from Ian Frew (Addgene plasmid # 62107 ; http://n2t.net/addgene:62107 ; RRID:Addgene_62107)
