>Addgene plasmid #62107 | pMuLE ENTR 7SK L5-L4 | addgene partial sequence | sequence record 103673 | M13-F20 5'-TGTAAAACGACGGCCAGT-3'
GACTGATAGTGACCTGTTCGTTGCAACAAATTGATGAGCAATGCTTTTTTATAATGCCAACTTTGTATAC
AAAAGTTGCTATCGATCTAGTGCTGCAGTATTTAGCATGCCCCACCCATCTGCAAGGCATTCTGGATAGT
GTCAAAACAGCCGGAAATCAAGTCCGTTTATCTCAAACTTTAGCATTTTGGGAATAAATGATATTTGCTA
TGCTGGTTAAATTAGATTTTAGTTAAATTTCCTGCTGAAGCTCTAGTACGATAAGTAACTTGACCTAAGT
GTAAAGTTGAGATTTCCTTCAGGTTTATATAGCTTGTGCGCCGCCTGGGTACCTCGGTCTTCACAGATCT
AGAGCTCTTTTTTGAATTCGCAC
