>Addgene plasmid #62107 | pMuLE ENTR 7SK L5-L4 | addgene partial sequence | sequence record 106101 | M13-Rev 5'-CAGGAAACAGCTATGACC-3'
CGCGGCCGCCCTGCAGCTGGATGGCAAATAATGATTTTATTTTGACTGATAGTGACCTGTTCGTTGCAAC
AAATTGATAAGCAATGCTTTCTTATAATGCCAACTTTGTATAGAAAAGTTGGGTGCGAATTCAAAAAAGA
GCTCTAGATCTGTGAAGACCGAGGTACCCAGGCGGCGCACAAGCTATATAAACCTGAAGGAAATCTCAAC
TTTACACTTAGGTCAAGTTACTTATCGTACTAGAGCTTCAGCAGGAAATTTAACTAAAATCTAATTTAAC
CAGCATAGCAAATATCATTTATTCCCAAAATGCTAAAGTTTGAGATAAACGGACTTGATTTCCGGCTGTT
TTGACACTATCCAGAATGCCTTGCAGATGGGTGGGGCATGCTAAATACTGCAGC
